>Addgene plasmid #235818 | pME_Cp_0_2_065_Synthetic_promoter_09 | addgene full sequence | sequence record 476027 | Addgene NGS Result
GGTCTCGGGAGATAATATATATTTGACATACATTTATTTTTAAGCTAAATTAACATTTACTTGAGACCAC
TCATCGCGACTAGTAGCGGCCGCTGCAGTCCGGCAAAAAAGGGCAAGGTGTCACCACCCTGCCCTTTTTC
TTTAAAACCGAAAAGATTACTTCGCGTTATGCAGGCTTCCTCGCTCACTGACTCGCTGCGCTCGGTCGTT
CGGCTGCGGCGAGCGGTATCAGCTCACTCAAAGGCGGTAATACGGTTATCCACAGAATCAGGGGATAACG
CAGGAAAGAACATGTGAGCAAAAGGCCAGCAAAAGGCCAGGAACCGTAAAAAGGCCGCGTTGCTGGCGTT
TTTCCATAGGCTCCGCCCCCCTGACGAGCATCACAAAAATCGACGCTCAAGTCAGAGGTGGCGAAACCCG
ACAGGACTATAAAGATACCAGGCGTTTCCCCCTGGAAGCTCCCTCGTGCGCTCTCCTGTTCCGACCCTGC
CGCTTACCGGATACCTGTCCGCCTTTCTCCCTTCGGGAAGCGTGGCGCTTTCTCATAGCTCACGCTGTAG
GTATCTCAGTTCGGTGTAGGTCGTTCGCTCCAAGCTGGGCTGTGTGCACGAACCCCCCGTTCAGCCCGAC
CGCTGCGCCTTATCCGGTAACTATCGTCTTGAGTCCAACCCGGTAAGACACGACTTATCGCCACTGGCAG
CAGCCACTGGTAACAGGATTAGCAGAGCGAGGTATGTAGGCGGTGCTACAGAGTTCTTGAAGTGGTGGCC
TAACTACGGCTACACTAGAAGAACAGTATTTGGTATCTGCGCTCTGCTGAAGCCAGTTACCTTCGGAAAA
AGAGTTGGTAGCTCTTGATCCGGCAAACAAACCACCGCTGGTAGCGGTGGTTTTTTTGTTTGCAAGCAGC
AGATTACGCGCAGAAAAAAAGGATCTCAAGAAGATCCTTTGATCTTTTCTACGGGGTCTGACGCTCAGTG
GAACGAAAACTCACGTTAAGGGATTTTGGTCATGAGATTATCAAAAAGGATCTTCACCTAGATCCTTTTA
AATTAAAAATGAAGTTTTAAATCAATCTAAAGTATATATGAGTAAACTTGGTCTGACAGCTCGAGGCTTG
GATTCTCACCAATAAAAAACGCCCGGCGGCAACCGAGCGTTCTGAACAAATCCAGATGGAGTTCTGAGGT
CATTACTGGATCTATCAACAGGAGTCCAAGCGAGCTCGATATCAAATTACGCCCCGCCCTGCCACTCGTC
GCAGTACTGTTGTAATTCATTAAGCATTCTGCCGACATGGAAGCCATCACAAACGGCATGATGAACCTGA
ATCGCCAGCGGCATCAGCACCTTGTCGCCTTGCGTATAATATTTGCCCATGGTGAAAACGGGGGCGAAGA
AGTTGTCCATATTGGCCACGTTTAAATCAAAACTGGTGAAACTCACCCAGGGATTGGCTGATACGAAAAA
CATATTCTCAATAAACCCTTTAGGGAAATAGGCCAGGTTTTCACCGTAACACGCCACATCTTGCGAATAT
ATGTGTAGAAACTGCCGGAAATCGTCGTGGTATTCACTCCAGAGTGATGAAAACGTTTCAGTTTGCTCAT
GGAAAACGGTGTAACAAGGGTGAACACTATCCCATATCACCAGCTCACCGTCTTTCATTGCCATACGAAA
TTCCGGATGAGCATTCATCAGGCGGGCAAGAATGTGAATAAAGGCCGGATAAAACTTGTGCTTATTTTTC
TTTACGGTCTTTAAAAAGGCCGTAATATCCAGCTGAACGGTCTGGTTATAGGTACATTGAGCAACTGACT
GAAATGCCTCAAAATGTTCTTTACGATGCCATTGGGATATATCAACGGTGGTATATCCAGTGATTTTTTT
CTCCATTTTAGCTTCCTTAGCTCCTGAAAATCTCGATAACTCAAAAAATACGCCCGGTAGTGATCTTATT
TCATTATGGTGAAAGTTGGAACCTCTTACGTGCCCGATCAACTCGAGTGCCACCTGACGTCTAAGAAACC
ATTATTATCATGACATTAACCTATAAAAATAGGCGTATCACGAGGCAGAATTTCAGATAAAAAAAATCCT
TAGCTTTCGCTAAGGATGATTTCTGGAATTCGCGGCCGCTTCTAGAGCGATGAGT
Features (pLannotate 1.2.2; 8 found; start..end, strand, type, name):
     79..98      +  misc_feature   BioBrick suffix: universal suffix for all parts
     99..156     +  terminator     his operon terminator: This putative transcriptin terminator from the E. coli his operon has a 2-bp deletion introduced during synthesis. Its efficiency has not been determined.
    351..939     -  rep_origin     ori: high-copy-number ColE1/pMB1/pBR322/pUC origin of replication
   1122..1216    -  terminator     lambda t0 terminator: transcription terminator from phage lambda
   1240..1896    -  CDS            cat: CAT_ECOLX - Experimental evidence at protein level: Swiss-Prot protein existence level 1. This enzyme is an effector of chloramphenicol resistance in bacteria. From Escherichia coli. This protein is used as a marker in many commonly used cloning vectors, such as pACYC184.
   1897..1994    -  promoter       cat promoter: promoter of the E. coli cat gene encoding chloramphenicol acetyltransferase
   2080..2123    -  terminator     bacterial terminator: putative bacterial transcription terminator
   2126..2147    +  misc_feature   BioBrick prefix: BioBrick prefix for parts that do not start with "ATG"
