[The description below was written by a language model from this plasmid's Addgene catalogue record and pLannotate feature annotations shown in this document.]
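Description:
pME_Cp_0_2_065_Synthetic_promoter_09 is a small (about 2.2 kb) synthetic-biology part plasmid that stores a single regulatory element, a 54 bp synthetic promoter ("Synthetic promoter 09") designed on the basis of the Chlamydomonas rrn16 promoter, the promoter of the chloroplast 16S ribosomal RNA gene. It belongs to a modular cloning toolkit for engineering the Chlamydomonas chloroplast. The backbone is pME_Cp_UAV_GFP, and the promoter was inserted through BsaI sites that were destroyed in the process, consistent with Golden Gate-style assembly. The backbone name suggests an acceptor vector carrying a GFP cassette that the part replaces, but the record does not say this, and no GFP feature is annotated in the final sequence.

The plasmid is propagated in E. coli, with a high-copy ColE1/pUC-type origin of replication and chloramphenicol selection provided by the cat gene (chloramphenicol acetyltransferase) under its native cat promoter, followed by a lambda t0 terminator. The annotated sequence also shows BioBrick prefix and suffix sequences on either side of the insert position, together with a his operon terminator and another putative bacterial terminator, which probably insulate the cloned part from transcription originating in the backbone. The synthetic promoter itself was not picked up by the automated annotation. By position it lies in the short unannotated stretch spanning the plasmid's numbering origin, between the prefix and suffix.

The plasmid carries no coding payload, reporter or chloroplast homology arms, so it is not a transformation vector. It instead serves as a source of a standardised promoter part to be combined with UTRs, coding sequences and terminators in higher-level assemblies, for example to tune or compare transgene expression strength in the Chlamydomonas chloroplast.
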