Addgene plasmid #235818: pME_Cp_0_2_065_Synthetic_promoter_09
Purpose: Synthetic promoter 09 based on Chlamydomonas rrn16 promoter
Depositing lab: Tobias Erb. Depositing organization: Max Planck Institute for Terrestrial Microbiology. Publication: A modular high-throughput approach for advancing synthetic biology in the chloroplast of Chlamydomonas. Inckemann RM, Chotel T, Burgis M, Brinkmann CK, Andreas L, Baumann J, Sharma P, Klose M, Barrett J, Ries F, Paczia N, Glatter T, Mackinder LCM, Willmund F, Erb TJ. Nat Plants. 2025 Nov;11(11):2332-2349. doi: 10.1038/s41477-025-02126-2. Epub 2025 Nov 3. PubMed 41184475.
Backbone
  Vector backbone: pME_Cp_UAV_GFP
  Backbone size w/o insert (bp): 2101
  Vector type: Synthetic Biology
Growth in bacteria
  Bacterial resistance: Chloramphenicol, 25 μg/mL
  Growth temperature: 37°C
  Growth strain: DH5alpha
  Copy number: High Copy
Gene/Insert
  Gene/Insert name: Synthetic promoter 09
  Species: Synthetic
  Insert size (bp): 54
  Mutation: none
  Cloning method: Restriction Enzyme; 5′ cloning site BsaI (destroyed during cloning); 3′ cloning site BsaI (destroyed during cloning)
  Sequencing primers: 5′ CGTATCACGAGGCAGAATTTC; 3′ CCTGCATAACGCGAAGTAATC
Terms and licenses: Academic/Nonprofit Terms; Industry Terms: Not Available to Industry
Depositor comments: Please visit https://doi.org/10.1101/2024.05.08.593163 for bioRxiv preprint.
How to cite: pME_Cp_0_2_065_Synthetic_promoter_09 was a gift from Tobias Erb (Addgene plasmid # 235818 ; http://n2t.net/addgene:235818 ; RRID:Addgene_235818)
